Addgene plasmid #248878: TDP-43_CTD_Q327A
Purpose: Expresses 6xHis-tagged C-terminal domain of TDP-43 with Q327A.
Depositing lab: Nicolas Fawzi. Depositing organization: Brown University. Publication: Structural details of helix-mediated multimerization of the conserved region of TDP-43 C-terminal domain. Rizuan A, Shenoy J, Mohanty P, Dos Passos PM, Mercado Ortiz JF, Bai L, Viswanathan R, Zaborowksy J, Wang SH, Johnson V, Mamede LD, Titus AR, Ayala YM, Ghirlando R, Mittal J, Fawzi NL. Nat Commun. 2025 Nov 26;16(1):10528. doi: 10.1038/s41467-025-65546-w. PubMed 41298366.
Backbone
  Vector backbone: pJ411
  Backbone size w/o insert (bp): 4005
  Total vector size (bp): 4448
  Vector type: Bacterial Expression
Growth in bacteria
  Bacterial resistance: Kanamycin, 50 μg/mL
  Growth temperature: 37°C
  Growth strain: DH5alpha
  Copy number: High Copy
Gene/Insert
  Gene/Insert name: TDP-43_CTD_Q327A
  Species: H. sapiens (human)
  Insert size (bp): 447
  Mutation: changed Q327A
  Entrez Gene: TARDBP (a.k.a. ALS10, TDP-43)
  Tag / fusion protein: 6xHis-tags (N terminal on backbone)
Terms and licenses: Academic/Nonprofit Terms; Industry Terms: Not Available to Industry
Depositor comments: Please visit https://doi.org/10.1101/2024.07.05.602258 for bioRxiv preprint.
How to cite: TDP-43_CTD_Q327A was a gift from Nicolas Fawzi (Addgene plasmid # 248878 ; http://n2t.net/addgene:248878 ; RRID:Addgene_248878)
