[The description below was written by a language model from this plasmid's Addgene catalogue record and pLannotate feature annotations shown in this document.]
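Description:
TDP-43_CTD_Q327A is a bacterial expression plasmid built on the pJ411 backbone, about 4.45 kb in total, for producing a mutant form of the C-terminal domain of human TDP-43 (gene TARDBP) in E. coli. It replicates from a high-copy ColE1/pUC-type origin and is selected with kanamycin through an aph(3')-Ia aminoglycoside phosphotransferase gene, which the annotation places downstream of a fragment of the bla (AmpR) promoter. Short rrnB terminator fragments, a 5S rRNA segment and a small lacZα remnant are also annotated in the backbone. They appear to be insulating or residual vector sequences rather than functional parts of the payload.

The expression cassette is a T7 promoter followed directly by a lac operator, then the TARDBP coding fragment and a T7 terminator. The plasmid also carries lacI with its own promoter, so the repressor is supplied in cis. Transcription stays off until an inducer such as IPTG is added, and it requires a host that provides T7 RNA polymerase. The insert is listed as 447 bp and encodes the C-terminal domain with glutamine 327 changed to alanine, fused to an N-terminal 6xHis tag contributed by the backbone for metal-affinity purification. The annotated coding feature is somewhat longer than the listed insert, which is consistent with it including the tag and linker sequence, although the tag is not annotated separately.

The associated publication concerns helix-mediated multimerization of the conserved region of the TDP-43 C-terminal domain. This suggests the construct is used to make recombinant protein for testing how residue 327 affects that self-association, though the record itself gives the purpose only as expression of the tagged mutant domain.
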