Features (pLannotate 1.2.2; 14 found; start..end, strand, type, name):
      1..19      +  promoter       T7 promoter: promoter for bacteriophage T7 RNA polymerase
     20..44      +  protein_bind   lac operator: The lac repressor binds to the lac operator to inhibit transcription in E. coli. This inhibition can be relieved by adding lactose or isopropyl-β-D-thiogalactopyranoside (IPTG). lac repressor encoded by lacI
     84..593     +  CDS            TARDBP (fragment): TADBP_HUMAN - Also known as TDP43. Experimental evidence at protein level: Swiss-Prot protein existence level 1. RNA-binding protein that is involved in various steps of RNA biogenesis and processing (PubMed:23519609). Preferentially binds, via its two RNA recognition motifs RRM1 and RRM2, to GU-repeats on RNA molecules predominantly localized within long introns and in the 3'UTR of mRNAs (PubMed:23519609, PubMed:24240615, PubMed:24464995). In turn, regulates the splicing of many non-coding and protein-coding RNAs including proteins involved in neuronal survival, as well as mRNAs that encode p
    607..654     +  terminator     T7 terminator: transcription terminator for bacteriophage T7 RNA polymerase
    714..754     -  terminator     rrnB T1 terminator (fragment): transcription terminator T1 from the E. coli rrnB gene
    756..871     -  ncRNA          5S rRNA: Accession: RF00001 - 5S ribosomal RNA
    902..926     +  CDS            KanR (fragment): aminoglycoside phosphotransferase; aph(3')-Ia; confers resistance to kanamycin in bacteria or G418 (Geneticin®) in eukaryotes
    956..1052    +  promoter       AmpR promoter (fragment): bla
   1055..1864    +  CDS            KanR: aminoglycoside phosphotransferase; aph(3')-Ia; confers resistance to kanamycin in bacteria or G418 (Geneticin®) in eukaryotes
   1873..1946    +  promoter       lacI promoter (fragment): lacI
   1947..3026    +  CDS            lacI: LACI_ECOLI - Experimental evidence at protein level: Swiss-Prot protein existence level 1. Repressor of the lactose operon. Binds allolactose as an inducer. From Escherichia coli (strain K12).
   3115..3703    +  rep_origin     ori: high-copy-number ColE1/pMB1/pBR322/pUC origin of replication
   3928..3945    +  terminator     rrnB T2 terminator (fragment): transcription terminator T2 from the E. coli rrnB gene
   3970..3989    -  CDS            lacZα (fragment): LacZα fragment of β-galactosidase; lacZ fragment
>Addgene plasmid #248878 | TDP-43_CTD_Q327A | addgene full sequence | sequence record 494394 | Addgene NGS Result
TAATACGACTCACTATAGGGGAATTGTGAGCGGATAACAATTCCCCTCTAGAAATAATTTTGTTTAACTT
TTGAAGGAGATATACCATGGGTAGCGACAAGATTCATCACCACCATCATCATGAGAACTTATACTTTCAA
GGCCATATGAACCGCCAACTGGAACGTTCCGGTCGTTTCGGTGGTAATCCGGGTGGTTTCGGCAACCAGG
GTGGCTTTGGCAATTCGCGTGGCGGTGGTGCCGGCTTGGGCAATAACCAAGGTTCCAATATGGGTGGCGG
TATGAACTTTGGTGCCTTCTCCATCAATCCGGCAATGATGGCGGCTGCAGCAGCGGCGCTGCAGTCTAGC
TGGGGTATGATGGGCATGCTGGCGAGCCAGCAGAACCAGTCAGGCCCGAGCGGCAATAATCAGAATCAAG
GTAACATGCAGCGTGAACCGAATCAAGCGTTTGGTAGCGGTAACAATAGCTACAGCGGTAGCAACAGCGG
TGCGGCAATCGGCTGGGGTAGCGCAAGCAATGCGGGCAGCGGTAGCGGTTTCAACGGCGGCTTTGGTAGC
AGCATGGATAGCAAGAGCTCCGGTTGGGGCATGTAACTCGAGCCCCCTAGCATAACCCCTTGGGGCCTCT
AAACGGGTCTTGAGGGGTTTTTTGCCCCTGAGACGCGTCAATCGAGTTCGTACCTAAGGGCGACACCCCC
TAATTAGCCCGGGCGAAAGGCCCAGTCTTTCGACTGAGCCTTTCGTTTTATTTGATGCCTGGCAGTTCCC
TACTCTCGCATGGGGAGTCCCCACACTACCATCGGCGCTACGGCGTTTCACTTCTGAGTTCGGCATGGGG
TCAGGTGGGACCACCGCGCTACTGCCGCCAGGCAAACAAGGGGTGTTATGAGCCATATTCAGGTATAAAT
GGGCTCGCGATAATGTTCAGAATTGGTTAATTGGTTGTAACACTGACCCCTATTTGTTTATTTTTCTAAA
TACATTCAAATATGTATCCGCTCATGAGACAATAACCCTGATAAATGCTTCAATAATATTGAAAAAGGAA
GAATATGAGCCATATTCAACGGGAAACGTCGAGGCCGCGATTAAATTCCAACATGGATGCTGATTTATAT
GGGTATAAATGGGCTCGCGATAATGTCGGGCAATCAGGTGCGACAATCTATCGCTTGTATGGGAAGCCCG
ATGCGCCAGAGTTGTTTCTGAAACATGGCAAAGGTAGCGTTGCCAATGATGTTACAGATGAGATGGTCAG
ACTAAACTGGCTGACGGAATTTATGCCACTTCCGACCATCAAGCATTTTATCCGTACTCCTGATGATGCA
TGGTTACTCACCACTGCGATCCCCGGAAAAACAGCGTTCCAGGTATTAGAAGAATATCCTGATTCAGGTG
AAAATATTGTTGATGCGCTGGCAGTGTTCCTGCGCCGGTTGCACTCGATTCCTGTTTGTAATTGTCCTTT
TAACAGCGATCGCGTATTTCGCCTCGCTCAGGCGCAATCACGAATGAATAACGGTTTGGTTGATGCGAGT
GATTTTGATGACGAGCGTAATGGCTGGCCTGTTGAACAAGTCTGGAAAGAAATGCATAAACTTTTGCCAT
TCTCACCGGATTCAGTCGTCACTCATGGTGATTTCTCACTTGATAACCTTATTTTTGACGAGGGGAAATT
AATAGGTTGTATTGATGTTGGACGAGTCGGAATCGCAGACCGATACCAGGATCTTGCCATCCTATGGAAC
TGCCTCGGTGAGTTTTCTCCTTCATTACAGAAACGGCTTTTTCAAAAATATGGTATTGATAATCCTGATA
TGAATAAATTGCAATTTCATTTGATGCTCGATGAGTTTTTCTAAGCGGCGCGCCATCGAATGGCGCAAAA
CCTTTCGCGGTATGGCATGATAGCGCCCGGAAGAGAGTCAATTCAGGGTGGTGAATATGAAACCAGTAAC
GTTATACGATGTCGCAGAGTATGCCGGTGTCTCTTATCAGACCGTTTCCCGCGTGGTGAACCAGGCCAGC
CACGTTTCTGCGAAAACGCGGGAAAAAGTGGAAGCGGCGATGGCGGAGCTGAATTACATTCCCAACCGCG
TGGCACAACAACTGGCGGGCAAACAGTCGTTGCTGATTGGCGTTGCCACCTCCAGTCTGGCCCTGCACGC
GCCGTCGCAAATTGTCGCGGCGATTAAATCTCGCGCCGATCAACTGGGTGCCAGCGTGGTGGTGTCGATG
GTAGAACGAAGCGGCGTCGAAGCCTGTAAAGCGGCGGTGCACAATCTTCTCGCGCAACGCGTCAGTGGGC
TGATCATTAACTATCCGCTGGATGACCAGGATGCCATTGCTGTGGAAGCTGCCTGCACTAATGTTCCGGC
GTTATTTCTTGATGTCTCTGACCAGACACCCATCAACAGTATTATTTTCTCCCATGAGGACGGTACGCGA
CTGGGCGTGGAGCATCTGGTCGCATTGGGTCACCAGCAAATCGCGCTGTTAGCGGGCCCATTAAGTTCTG
TCTCGGCGCGTCTGCGTCTGGCTGGCTGGCATAAATATCTCACTCGCAATCAAATTCAGCCGATAGCGGA
ACGGGAAGGCGACTGGAGTGCCATGTCCGGTTTTCAACAAACCATGCAAATGCTGAATGAGGGCATCGTT
CCCACTGCGATGCTGGTTGCCAACGATCAGATGGCGCTGGGCGCAATGCGCGCCATTACCGAGTCCGGGC
TGCGCGTTGGTGCGGATATCTCGGTAGTGGGATACGACGATACCGAAGATAGCTCATGTTATATCCCGCC
GTTAACCACCATCAAACAGGATTTTCGCCTGCTGGGGCAAACCAGCGTGGACCGCTTGCTGCAACTCTCT
CAGGGCCAGGCGGTGAAGGGCAATCAGCTGTTGCCAGTCTCACTGGTGAAAAGAAAAACCACCCTGGCGC
CCAATACGCAAACCGCCTCTCCCCGCGCGTTGGCCGATTCATTAATGCAGCTGGCACGACAGGTTTCCCG
ACTGGAAAGCGGGCAGTGACTCATGACCAAAATCCCTTAACGTGAGTTACGCGCGCGTCGTTCCACTGAG
CGTCAGACCCCGTAGAAAAGATCAAAGGATCTTCTTGAGATCCTTTTTTTCTGCGCGTAATCTGCTGCTT
GCAAACAAAAAAACCACCGCTACCAGCGGTGGTTTGTTTGCCGGATCAAGAGCTACCAACTCTTTTTCCG
AAGGTAACTGGCTTCAGCAGAGCGCAGATACCAAATACTGTTCTTCTAGTGTAGCCGTAGTTAGCCCACC
ACTTCAAGAACTCTGTAGCACCGCCTACATACCTCGCTCTGCTAATCCTGTTACCAGTGGCTGCTGCCAG
TGGCGATAAGTCGTGTCTTACCGGGTTGGACTCAAGACGATAGTTACCGGATAAGGCGCAGCGGTCGGGC
TGAACGGGGGGTTCGTGCACACAGCCCAGCTTGGAGCGAACGACCTACACCGAACTGAGATACCTACAGC
GTGAGCTATGAGAAAGCGCCACGCTTCCCGAAGGGAGAAAGGCGGACAGGTATCCGGTAAGCGGCAGGGT
CGGAACAGGAGAGCGCACGAGGGAGCTTCCAGGGGGAAACGCCTGGTATCTTTATAGTCCTGTCGGGTTT
CGCCACCTCTGACTTGAGCGTCGATTTTTGTGATGCTCGTCAGGGGGGCGGAGCCTATGGAAAAACGCCA
GCAACGCGGCCTTTTTACGGTTCCTGGCCTTTTGCTGGCCTTTTGCTCACATGTTCTTTCCTGCGTTATC
CCCTGATTCTGTGGATAACCGTATTACCGCCTTTGAGTGAGCTGATACCGCTCGCCGCAGCCGAACGACC
GAGCGCAGCGAGTCAGTGAGCGAGGAAGCGGAAGGCGAGAGTAGGGAACTGCCAGGCATCAAACTAAGCA
GAAGGCCCCTGACGGATGGCCTTTTTGCGTTTCTACAAACTCTTTCTGTGTTGTAAAACGACGGCCAGTC
TTAAGCTCGGGCCCCCTGGGCGGTTCTGATAACGAGTAATCGTTAATCCGCAAATAACGTAAAAACCCGC
TTCGGCGGGTTTTTTTATGGGGGGAGTTTAGGGAAAGAGCATTTGTCAGAATATTTAAGGGCGCCTGTCA
CTTTGCTTGATATATGAGAATTATTTAACCTTATAAATGAGAAAAAAGCAACGCACTTTAAATAAGATAC
GTTGCTTTTTCGATTGATGAACACCTATAATTAAACTATTCATCTATTATTTATGATTTTTTGTATATAC
AATATTTCTAGTTTGTTAAAGAGAATTAAGAAAATAAATCTCGAAAATAATAAAGGGAAAATCAGTTTTT
GATATCAAAATTATACATGTCAACGATAATACAAAATATAATACAAACTATAAGATGTTATCAGTATTTA
TTATGCATTTAGAATAAATTTTGTGTCGCCCTTCCGCGAAAT
